>Addgene plasmid #126966 | pJUMP49-2C(sfGFP) | addgene full sequence | sequence record 252119 | Addgene NGS Result
TTAATTAAGGAGTTTTGCAGGTGCACCTGCTTTTCGCTGAATTCGCGGCCGCTTCTAGAGGGTCTCTAGC
CGGAGTGAGACGGGAGTTGACGGCTAGCTCAGTCCTAGGTACAGTGCTAGCGTACTTGTTTAACTTTAAG
AAGGAGATATACAATGGTAGCCCGTAAAGGCGAAGAGCTGTTCACTGGTGTCGTCCCTATTCTGGTGGAA
CTGGATGGTGATGTCAACGGTCATAAGTTTTCCGTGCGTGGCGAGGGTGAAGGTGACGCAACTAATGGTA
AACTGACGCTGAAGTTCATCTGTACTACTGGTAAACTGCCGGTACCTTGGCCGACTCTGGTAACGACGCT
GACTTATGGTGTTCAGTGCTTTGCTCGTTATCCGGACCATATGAAGCAGCATGACTTCTTCAAGTCCGCC
ATGCCGGAAGGCTATGTGCAGGAACGCACGATTTCCTTTAAGGATGACGGCACGTACAAAACGCGTGCGG
AAGTGAAATTTGAAGGCGATACCCTGGTAAACCGCATTGAGCTGAAAGGCATTGACTTTAAAGAAGATGG
CAATATCCTGGGCCATAAGCTGGAATACAATTTTAACAGCCACAATGTTTACATCACCGCCGATAAACAA
AAAAATGGCATTAAAGCGAATTTTAAAATTCGCCACAACGTGGAGGATGGCAGCGTGCAGCTGGCTGATC
ACTACCAGCAAAACACTCCAATCGGTGATGGTCCTGTTCTGCTGCCAGACAATCACTATCTGAGCACGCA
AAGCGTTCTGTCTAAAGATCCGAACGAGAAACGCGATCATATGGTTCTGCTGGAGTTCGTAACCGCAGCG
GGCATCACGCATGGTATGGATGAACTGTACAAAGGTTCGTAACTTCTGACTGGTTGCACGCTCGTCTCTC
GCTTTCGTGAGACCTACTAGTAGCGGCCGCTGCAGGGAGTTGTCTTCGAAGACTTCGCTCTAGTCTTGGA
CTCCTGTTGATAGATCCAGTAATGACCTCAGAACTCCATCTGGATTTGTTCAGAACGCTCGGTTGCCGCC
GGGCGTTTTTTATTGGTGAGAATCCAGGGGTCCCCAATAATTACGATTTACGTATTTAAATGAACCTTGA
CCGAACGCAGCGGTGGTAACGGCGCAGTGGCGGTTTTCATGGCTTGTTATGACTGTTTTTTTGGGGTACA
GTCTATGCCTCGGGCATCCAAGCAGCAAGCGCGTTACGCCGTGGGTCGATGTTTGATGTTATGGAGCAGC
AACGATGTTACGCAGCAGGGCAGTCGCCCTAAAACAAAGTTAAACATCATGAGGGAAGCGGTGATCGCCG
AAGTATCGACTCAACTATCAGAGGTAGTTGGCGTCATCGAGCGCCATCTCGAACCGACGTTGCTGGCCGT
ACATTTGTACGGCTCCGCAGTGGATGGCGGCCTGAAGCCACACAGTGATATTGATTTGCTGGTTACGGTG
ACCGTAAGGCTTGATGAAACAACGCGGCGAGCTTTGATCAACGACCTTTTGGAAACTTCGGCTTCCCCTG
GAGAGAGCGAGATTCTCCGCGCTGTAGAAGTCACCATTGTTGTGCACGACGACATCATTCCGTGGCGTTA
TCCAGCTAAGCGCGAACTGCAATTTGGAGAATGGCAGCGCAATGACATTCTTGCAGGTATCTTCGAGCCA
GCCACGATCGACATTGATCTGGCTATCTTGCTGACAAAAGCAAGAGAACATAGCGTTGCCTTGGTAGGTC
CAGCGGCGGAGGAACTCTTTGATCCGGTTCCTGAACAGGATCTATTTGAGGCGCTAAATGAAACCTTAAC
GCTATGGAACTCGCCGCCCGACTGGGCTGGTGATGAGCGAAATGTAGTGCTTACGTTGTCCCGCATTTGG
TACAGCGCAGTAACCGGCAAAATCGCGCCGAAGGATGTCGCTGCCGACTGGGCAATGGAGCGCCTGCCGG
CCCAGTATCAGCCCGTCATACTTGAAGCTAGACAGGCTTATCTTGGACAAGAAGAAGATCGCTTGGCCTC
GCGCGCAGATCAGTTGGAAGAATTTGTCCACTACGTGAAAGGCGAGATCACCAAGGTAGTCGGCAAATAA
GACAATTGTCCTTTTCCGCTGCATAACCCTGCTTCGGGGTCATTATAGCGATTTTTTCGGTATATCCATC
CTTTTTCGCACGATATACAGGATTTTGCCAAAGGGTTCGTGTAGACTTTCCTTGGTGTATCCAACGGCGT
CAGCCGGGCAGGATAGGTGAAGTAGGCCCACCCGCGAGCGGGTGTTCCTTCTTCACTGTCCCTTATTCGC
ACCTGGCGGTGCTCAACGGGAATCCTGCTCTGCGAGGCTGGCCGTAGGCCGGCCCCGTAGAAAAGATCAA
AGGATCTTCTTGAGATCCTTTTTTTCTGCGCGTAATCTGCTGCTTGCAAACAAAAAAACCACCGCTACCA
GCGGTGGTTTGTTTGCCGGATCAAGAGCTACCAACTCTTTTTCCGAAGGTAACTGGCTTCAGCAGAGCGC
AGATACCAAATACTGTCCTTCTAGTGTAGCCGTAGTTAGGCCACCACTTCAAGAACTCTGTAGCACCGCC
TACATACCTCGCTCTGCTAATCCTGTTACCAGTGGCTGCTGCCAGTGGCGATAAGTCGTGTCTTACCGGG
TTGGACTCAAGACGATAGTTACCGGATAAGGCGCAGCGGTCGGGCTGAACGGGGGGTTCGTGCACACAGC
CCAGCTTGGAGCGAACGACCTACACCGAACTGAGATACCTACAGCGTGAGCTATGAGAAAGCGCCACGCT
TCCCGAAGGGAGAAAGGCGGACAGGTATCCGGTAAGCGGCAGGGTCGGAACAGGAGAGCGCACGAGGGAG
CTTCCAGGGGGAAACGCCTGGTATCTTTATAGTCCTGTCGGGTTTCGCCACCTCTGACTTGAGCGTCGAT
TTTTGTGATGCTCGTCAGGGGGGCGGAGCCTATGGAAAAACGCCAGCAACGCGGCCTTTTTACGGTTCCT
GGCCTTTTGCTGGCCTTTTGCTCACATGTTCTTTCCTGCGTTATCCCCTGATTCTGTGGATAACCGTATT
ACCGCCTTTGAGTGAGCTGATACCGCTCGCCGCAGCCGAACGACCGAGCGCAGCGAGTCAGTGAGCGAGG
AAGCGGAAGAGCGCCTGATGCGGTATTTTCTCCTTACGCATCTGTGCGGTATTTCACACCGCATATGGTG
CACTCTCAGTACAATCTGCTCTGATGCCGCATAGTTAAGCCAGTATACACTCCGCTATCGCTACGTGACT
GGGTCATGGCTGCGCCCCGACACCCGCCAACACCCGCTGACGCGCCCTGACGGGCTTGTCTGCTCCCGGC
ATCCGCTTACAGACAAGCTGTGACAGTCTCCGGGAGCTGCATGTGTCAGAGGTTTTCACCGTCATCACCG
AAACGCGCGAGGCAGCTGCGGTAAAGCTCATCAGCGTGGTCGTGCAGCGATTCACAGATGTCTGCCTGTT
CATCCGCGTCCAGCTCGTTGAGTTTCTCCAGAAGCGTTAATGTCTGGCTTCTGATAAAGCGGGCCATGTT
AAGGGCGGTTTTTTCCTGTTTGGTCACTGATGCCTCCGTGTAAGGGGGATTTCTGTTCATGGGGGTAATG
ATACCGATGAAACGAGAGAGGATGCTCACGATACGGGTTACTGATGATGAACATGCCCGGTTACTGGAAC
GTTGTGAGGGTAAACAACTGGCGGTATGGATGCGGCGGGGGCGCGCCCAGCTGTCTAGGGCGGCGGATTT
GTCCTACTCAGGAGAGCGTTCACCGACAAACAACAGATAAAACGAAAGGCCCAGTCTTTCGACTGAGCCT
TTCGTTTTATTTGATGCCT
Features (pLannotate 1.2.2; 14 found; start..end, strand, type, name):
     39..60      +  misc_feature   BioBrick prefix: BioBrick prefix for parts that do not start with "ATG"
     87..111     +  promoter       J23119(SpeI) promoter (fragment): bacterial promoter (Registry of Standard Biological Parts BBa J23119) modified to end with an SpeI site
    126..146     +  RBS            RBS: efficient ribosome binding site from bacteriophage T7 gene 10 (Olins and Rangwala, 1989)
    163..873     +  CDS            superfolder GFP: GFP variant that folds robustly even when fused to poorly folded proteins (Pédelacq et al., 2006)
    925..945     +  misc_feature   BioBrick suffix: universal suffix for all parts
    979..1073    +  terminator     lambda t0 terminator: transcription terminator from phage lambda
   1246..1302    +  CDS            GmR (fragment): gentamycin acetyltransferase; aacC1; confers resistance to gentamycin
   1309..2097    +  CDS            aadA: S3AD_ECOLX - Experimental evidence at protein level: Swiss-Prot protein existence level 1. Mediates bacterial resistance to the antibiotics streptomycin and spectinomycin. From Escherichia coli.
   2246..2354    +  oriT           oriT: incP origin of transfer
   2390..2978    +  rep_origin     ori: high-copy-number ColE1/pMB1/pBR322/pUC origin of replication
   3164..3304    -  misc_feature   bom: basis of mobility region from pBR322
   3406..3597    -  CDS            rop: Rop protein, which maintains plasmids at low copy number; rop
   3638..3748    +  CDS            mbeC (fragment): MBEC_ECOLX - Experimental evidence at protein level: Swiss-Prot protein existence level 1. Required for efficient mobilization of ColE1 plasmid and is thus essential to promote the specific transfer of the plasmid during conjugation. Probably functions by inducing DNA bending, helping the MbeA relaxase to melt the DNA around the nic site and cleave the phosphodiester bond. Binds specifically double-stranded DNA (dsDNA) containing the ColE1 oriT but does not recognize the inverted repeat (IR). From Escherichia coli.
   3777..3863    -  terminator     rrnB T1 terminator: Escherichia coli rrnB; transcription terminator T1 from the E. coli rrnB gene
