[The description below was written by a language model from this plasmid's Addgene catalogue record and pLannotate feature annotations shown in this document.]
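Description:
pJUMP49-2C(sfGFP) is an empty Level 2 destination vector from the Joint Universal Modular Plasmids (JUMP) platform, a set of SEVA-derived bacterial backbones for modular synthetic biology assembly. The sequenced plasmid is 3,869 nt. It replicates from the platform's "OriV 9" module, a pBR322-type ColE1/pMB1 origin accompanied by the rop gene and the bom (basis of mobility) region. Rop restrains copy number, which fits the depositor's description of a medium copy plasmid, although the catalogue field lists it as low copy. Selection is by spectinomycin through the aadA adenylyltransferase gene, which also confers streptomycin resistance. The short gentamicin acetyltransferase fragment annotated just upstream of aadA and the mbeC fragment near rop appear to be non-functional remnants carried over with those modules. An incP oriT lies between the marker and the origin, as is standard in SEVA architecture, and should allow conjugative mobilisation when transfer functions are supplied in trans.

There is no user insert. The cargo position instead holds a cloning reporter: superfolder GFP driven by a constitutive J23119-family promoter and a phage T7 gene 10 ribosome binding site, framed by BioBrick prefix and suffix sequences. The cargo region is insulated by the lambda t0 terminator downstream and the rrnB T1 terminator on the other side. The reporter is a placeholder that is displaced when parts or transcription units are assembled into the vector, so colonies that lose fluorescence can be picked as candidate recombinants. The record does not list the assembly enzymes or overhangs, nor what the "2C" designation specifies beyond Level 2.
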