Addgene plasmid #126966: pJUMP49-2C(sfGFP)
Purpose: (Empty Backbone) Level 2 vector. OriV 9 (pBBR322/ROP; medium copy number); sfGFP cloning reporter.
Depositing lab: Chris French. Depositing organization: University of Edinburgh. Publication: Joint universal modular plasmids (JUMP): a flexible vector platform for synthetic biology. Valenzuela-Ortega M, French C. Synth Biol (Oxf). 2021 Feb 2;6(1):ysab003. doi: 10.1093/synbio/ysab003. eCollection 2021. PubMed 33623824.
Backbone
  Vector backbone: pJUMP49-2C
  Backbone manufacturer: Backbone derived from SEVA.
  Vector type: Bacterial Expression, Synthetic Biology
Growth in bacteria
  Bacterial resistance: Spectinomycin, 50 μg/mL
  Growth temperature: 37°C
  Growth strain: JM109
  Copy number: Low Copy
Gene/Insert
  Gene/Insert name: None
  Mutation: None
Terms and licenses: Academic/Nonprofit Terms; Industry Terms: Not Available to Industry
Depositor comments: Please visit https://www.biorxiv.org/content/10.1101/799585v1 for bioRxiv preprint.
How to cite: pJUMP49-2C(sfGFP) was a gift from Chris French (Addgene plasmid # 126966 ; http://n2t.net/addgene:126966 ; RRID:Addgene_126966)
